>Addgene plasmid #73314 | pJK138 | depositor full sequence | sequence record 138890 | Full plasmid sequence
AGATCTAACATCCAAAGACGAAAGGTTGAATGAAACCTTTTTGCCATCCGACATCCACAGGTCCATTCTC
ACACATAAGTGCCAAACGCAACAGGAGGGGATACACTAGCAGCAGACCGTTGCAAACGCAGGACCTCCAC
TCCTCTTCTCCTCAACACCCACTTTTGCCATCGAAAAACCAGCCCAGTTATTGGGCTTGATTGGAGCTCG
CTCATTCCAATTCCTTCTATTAGGCTACTAACACCATGACTTTATTAGCCTGTCTATCCTGGCCCCCCTG
GCGAGGTTCATGTTTGTTTATTTCCGAATGCAACAAGCTCCGCATTACACCCGAACATCACTCCAGATGA
GGGCTTTCTGAGTGTGGGGTCAAATAGTTTCATGTTCCCCAAATGGCCCAAAACTGACAGTTTAAACGCT
GTCTTGGAACCTAATATGACAAAAGCGTGATCTCATCCAAGATGAACTAAGTTTGGTTCGTTGAAATGCT
AACGGCCAGTTGGTCAAAAAGAAACTTCCAAAAGTCGGCATACCGTTTGTCTTGTTTGGTATTGATTGAC
GAATGCTCAAAAATAATCTCATTAATGCTTAGCGCAGTCTCTCTATCGCTTCTGAACCCCGGTGCACCTG
TGCCGAAACGCAAATGGGGAAACACCCGCTTTTTGGATGATTATGCATTGTCTCCACATTGTATGCTTCC
AAGATTCTGGTGGGAATACTGCTGATAGCCTAACGTTCATGATCAAAATTTAACTGTTCTAACCCCTACT
TGACAGCAATATATAAACAGAAGGAAGCTGCCCTGTCTTAAACCTTTTTTTTTATCATCATTATTAGCTT
ACTTTCATAATTGCGACTGGTTCCAATTGACAAGCTTTTGATTTTAACGACTTTTAACGACAACTTGAGA
AGATCAAAAAACAACTAATTATTCGAAACGAGGAATTCACTTCCACGTCGATCATCATTGCAAAGCCATA
AACTCTGAGAGGAACACAAGTGCATACAATCACTAGATATTTGCAAAGTCGTAATGTTGGAGTACACGGC
AGGATTAATAAGACGAAACAAGAAAAAGTTTCTTATATCCTCTGGAATCATAGGAGTAGGTTACTATGTA
ACCAAAACTATCAATAACAAGATCCAAGAATTCCAAAACCGCTCGAGCCGCGGCGGCCGCCAGCTTGGGC
CCGAACAAAAACTCATCTCAGAAGAGGATCTGAATAGCGCCGTCGACCATCATCATCATCATCATTGAGT
TTTAGCCTTAGACATGACTGTTCCTCAGTTCAAGTTGGGCACTTACGAGAAGACCGGTCTTGCTAGATTC
TAATCAAGAGGATGTCAGAATGCCATTTGCCTGAGAGATGCAGGCTTCATTTTTGATACTTTTTTATTTG
TAACCTATATAGTATAGGATTTTTTTTGTCATTTTGTTTCTTCTCGTACGAGCTTGCTCCTGATCAGCCT
ATCTCGCAGCTGATGAATATCTTGTGGTAGGGGTTTGGGAAAATCATTCGAGTTTGATGTTTTTCTTGGT
ATTTCCCACTCCTCTTCAGAGTACAGAAGATTAAGTGAGACCTTCGTTTGTGCGGATCCCCCACACACCA
TAGCTTCAAAATGTTTCTACTCCTTTTTTACTCTTCCAGATTTTCTCGGACTCCGCGCATCGCCGTACCA
CTTCAAAACACCCAAGCACAGCATACTAAATTTTCCCTCTTTCTTCCTCTAGGGTGTCGTTAATTACCCG
TACTAAAGGTTTGGAAAAGAAAAAAGAGACCGCCTCGTTTCTTTTTCTTCGTCGAAAAAGGCAATAAAAA
TTTTTATCACGTTTCTTTTTCTTGAAATTTTTTTTTTTAGTTTTTTTCTCTTTCAGTGACCTCCATTGAT
ATTTAAGTTAATAAACGGTCTTCAATTTCTCAAGTTTCAGTTTCATTTTTCTTGTTCTATTACAACTTTT
TTTACTTCTTGTTCATTAGAAAGAAAGCATAGCAATCTAATCTAAGGGGCGGTGTTGACAATTAATCATC
GGCATAGTATATCGGCATAGTATAATACGACAAGGTGAGGAACTAAACCATGGCCAAGTTGACCAGTGCC
GTTCCGGTGCTCACCGCGCGCGACGTCGCCGGAGCGGTCGAGTTCTGGACCGACCGGCTCGGGTTCTCCC
GGGACTTCGTGGAGGACGACTTCGCCGGTGTGGTCCGGGACGACGTGACCCTGTTCATCAGCGCGGTCCA
GGACCAGGTGGTGCCGGACAACACCCTGGCCTGGGTGTGGGTGCGCGGCCTGGACGAGCTGTACGCCGAG
TGGTCGGAGGTCGTGTCCACGAACTTCCGGGACGCCTCCGGGCCGGCCATGACCGAGATCGGCGAGCAGC
CGTGGGGGCGGGAGTTCGCCCTGCGCGACCCGGCCGGCAACTGCGTGCACTTCGTGGCCGAGGAGCAGGA
CTGACACGTCCGACGGCGGCCCACGGGTCCCAGGCCTCGGAGATCCGTCCCCCTTTTCCTTTGTCGATAT
CATGTAATTAGTTATGTCACGCTTACATTCACGCCCTCCCCCCACATCCGCTCTAACCGAAAAGGAAGGA
GTTAGACAACCTGAAGTCTAGGTCCCTATTTATTTTTTTATAGTTATGTTAGTATTAAGAACGTTATTTA
TATTTCAAATTTTTCTTTTTTTTCTGTACAGACGCGTGTACGCATGTAACATTATACTGAAAACCTTGCT
TGAGAAGGTTTTGGGACGCTCGAAGGCTTTAATTTGCAAGCTGGAGACCAACATGTGAGCAAAAGGCCAG
CAAAAGGCCAGGAACCGTAAAAAGGCCGCGTTGCTGGCGTTTTTCCATAGGCTCCGCCCCCCTGACGAGC
ATCACAAAAATCGACGCTCAAGTCAGAGGTGGCGAAACCCGACAGGACTATAAAGATACCAGGCGTTTCC
CCCTGGAAGCTCCCTCGTGCGCTCTCCTGTTCCGACCCTGCCGCTTACCGGATACCTGTCCGCCTTTCTC
CCTTCGGGAAGCGTGGCGCTTTCTCAATGCTCACGCTGTAGGTATCTCAGTTCGGTGTAGGTCGTTCGCT
CCAAGCTGGGCTGTGTGCACGAACCCCCCGTTCAGCCCGACCGCTGCGCCTTATCCGGTAACTATCGTCT
TGAGTCCAACCCGGTAAGACACGACTTATCGCCACTGGCAGCAGCCACTGGTAACAGGATTAGCAGAGCG
AGGTATGTAGGCGGTGCTACAGAGTTCTTGAAGTGGTGGCCTAACTACGGCTACACTAGAAGGACAGTAT
TTGGTATCTGCGCTCTGCTGAAGCCAGTTACCTTCGGAAAAAGAGTTGGTAGCTCTTGATCCGGCAAACA
AACCACCGCTGGTAGCGGTGGTTTTTTTGTTTGCAAGCAGCAGATTACGCGCAGAAAAAAAGGATCTCAA
GAAGATCCTTTGATCTTTTCTACGGGGTCTGACGCTCAGTGGAACGAAAACTCACGTTAAGGGATTTTGG
TCATGAGATC
Features (pLannotate 1.2.2; 10 found; start..end, strand, type, name):
      2..940     +  promoter       AOX1 promoter: Pichia pastoris AOX1; inducible promoter, regulated by methanol
   1034..1162    +  CDS            PEX3 (fragment): PEX3_PICPA - Also known as PAS2. Experimental evidence at protein level: Swiss-Prot protein existence level 1. Involved in peroxisome biosynthesis. From Komagataella pastoris (Yeast) (Pichia pastoris).
   1238..1255    +  CDS            capTEV™ (fragment): composite tag for in vivo biotinylation, TEV protease cleavage, and 6xHis tagging
   1265..1330    +  CDS            AOX1 (fragment): ALOX1_KOMPC - Experimental evidence at protein level: Swiss-Prot protein existence level 1. Major isoform of alcohol oxidase, which catalyzes the oxidation of methanol to formaldehyde and hydrogen peroxide, the first step in the methanol utilization pathway of methylotrophic yeasts. From Komagataella phaffii (strain ATCC 76273 / CBS 7435 / CECT 11047 / NRRL Y-11430 / Wegner 21-1) (Yeast) (Pichia pastoris).
   1334..1580    +  terminator     AOX1 terminator: Pichia pastoris AOX1; transcription terminator for AOX1
   1595..2006    +  promoter       TEF1 promoter: S. cerevisiae TEF1; promoter for EF-1α
   2014..2061    +  promoter       EM7 promoter: synthetic bacterial promoter&nbsp
   2080..2454    +  CDS            BleoR: antibiotic-binding protein; Sh ble from Streptoalloteichus hindustanus; confers resistance to bleomycin, phleomycin, and Zeocin™
   2520..2767    +  terminator     CYC1 terminator: S. cerevisiae CYC1; transcription terminator for CYC1
   2842..3430    -  rep_origin     ori: high-copy-number ColE1/pMB1/pBR322/pUC origin of replication
