[The description below was written by a language model from this plasmid's Addgene catalogue record and pLannotate feature annotations shown in this document.]
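Description:
pJK138 is a yeast expression plasmid built on the pPICZA backbone for use in the methylotrophic yeast Komagataella (Pichia) pastoris. It carries a short insert encoding residues 1–42 of Pas2p, also known as peroxisomal biogenesis factor 3 (PEX3), the region described in the record as the peroxisomal membrane targeting sequence. The fragment was cloned between PmlI and XhoI sites, both of which remain intact. It sits downstream of the methanol-inducible AOX1 promoter and upstream of the AOX1 transcription terminator. According to the catalogue entry, the backbone supplies C-terminal c-myc and His6 tags. The automated annotation does not call the myc epitope. It labels only a short 6xHis-type stretch (as a "capTEV fragment"), followed by a small piece of AOX1 coding sequence that belongs to the native AOX1 3′ region just ahead of the terminator.

Selection in both hosts relies on a single Sh ble (BleoR) gene conferring Zeocin resistance. This gene is driven in tandem by the S. cerevisiae TEF1 promoter for expression in yeast and the synthetic EM7 promoter for expression in E. coli, and it ends at the CYC1 terminator. A high-copy ColE1/pUC-type origin supports propagation in bacteria. No yeast replication origin is annotated, which is consistent with pPICZ-series vectors being maintained in Pichia by chromosomal integration. The catalogue lists a total size of 3504 bp, while the depositor's full sequence is 3510 nt. The retained cloning sites suggest that the plasmid could serve as a source of the targeting sequence for fusing to other proteins and directing them to the peroxisomal membrane, but the record does not state a specific application beyond naming the targeting sequence.
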