Addgene plasmid #73314: pJK138
Purpose: Pas2p peroxisomal membrane targeting sequence
Depositing lab: T. J. Kappock. Depositing organization: Washington University in Saint Louis.
Backbone
  Vector backbone: pPICZA
  Backbone size w/o insert (bp): 3329
  Total vector size (bp): 3504
  Vector type: Yeast Expression
  Selectable markers: Zeocin
Growth in bacteria
  Bacterial resistance: Bleocin (Zeocin), 50 μg/mL
  Growth temperature: 37°C
  Growth strain: DH5alpha
  Copy number: Unknown
Gene/Insert
  Gene/Insert name: Pas2p (peroxisomal membrane targeting region) (alt names: peroxisomal biogenesis factor 3; PEX3_PICPA)
  Species: Komagataella pastoris
  Mutation: encodes residues 1-42
  GenBank ID: CAA96530.1
  Promoter: AOX1
  Tag / fusion protein: c-myc (C terminal on backbone); His6 (C terminal on backbone)
  Cloning method: Restriction Enzyme; 5′ cloning site PmlI (not destroyed); 3′ cloning site XhoI (not destroyed)
  Sequencing primers: 5′ 5'AOX1; 3′ 3'AOX
Terms and licenses: Academic/Nonprofit Terms; Industry Terms: Not Available to Industry
How to cite: pJK138 was a gift from T. J. Kappock (Addgene plasmid # 73314 ; http://n2t.net/addgene:73314 ; RRID:Addgene_73314)
