>Addgene plasmid #73314 | pJK138 | addgene partial sequence | sequence record 138891 | pBR322ori-3 5'-tttgtttgcaagcagcagat-3'
TTTGATCTTTTCTACGGGGTCTGACGCTCAGTGGAACGAAAACTCACGTTAAGGGATTTTGGTCATGAGA
TCAGATCTAACATCCAAAGACGAAAGGTTGAATGAAACCTTTTTGCCATCCGACATCCACAGGTCCATTC
TCACACATAAGTGCCAAACGCAACAGGAGGGGATACACTAGCAGCAGACCGTTGCAAACGCAGGACCTCC
ACTCCTCTTCTCCTCAACACCCACTTTTGCCATCGAAAAACCAGCCCAGTTATTGGGCTTGATTGGAGCT
CGCTCATTCCAATTCCTTCTATTAGGCTACTAACACCATGACTTTATTAGCCTGTCTATCCTGGCCCCCC
TGGCGAGGTTCATGTTTGTTTATTTCCGAATGCAACAAGCTCCGCATTACACCCGAACATCACTCCAGAT
GAGGGCTTTCTGAGTGTGGGGTCAAATAGTTTCATGTTCCCCAAATGGCCCAAAACTGACAGTTTAAACG
CTGTCTTGGAACCTAATATGACAAAAGCGTGATCTCATCCAAGATGAACTAAGTTTGGTTCGTTGAAATG
CTAACGGCCAGTTGGTCAAAAAGAAACTTCCAAAAGTCGGCATACCGTTTGTCTTGTTTGGTATTGATTG
ACGAATGCTCAAAAATAATCTCATTAATGCTTAGCGCAGTCTCTCTATCGCTTCTGAACCCCGGTGCACC
TGTGCCGAAACGCAAATGGGGAAACACCCGCTTTTTGGATGATTATGCATTGTCTCCACATTGTATGCTT
CCAAGATTCTGGTGGGAATACTGCTGATAGCCTAACGTTCATGATCAAAATTTAACTGTTCTAACCCCTA
CTTGACAGCAATATATAAACAGAAGGAAGCTGCCCTGTCTTAAACCTTTTTTTTTATCATCATTATTAGC
TTACTTTCATAATTGCGACTGGTTCCAATTGACAAGCTTTTGATTTTAACGACTTTTAACGACAACTTGA
GA
