>Addgene plasmid #73314 | pJK138 | addgene partial sequence | sequence record 138892 | 3_AOX1_primer 5'-gcaaatggcattctgacatcc-3'
TTCTCGTAAGTGCCCAACTTGAACTGAGGAACAGTCATGTCTAAGGCTAAAACTCAATGATGATGATGAT
GATGGTCGACGGCGCTATTCAGATCCTCTTCTGAGATGAGTTTTTGTTCGGGCCCAAGCTGGCGGCCGCC
GCGGCTCGAGCGGTTTTGGAATTCTTGGATCTTGTTATTGATAGTTTTGGTTACATAGTAACCTACTCCT
ATGATTCCAGAGGATATAAGAAACTTTTTCTTGTTTCGTCTTATTAATCCTGCCGTGTACTCCAACATTA
CGACTTTGCAAATATCTAGTGATTGTATGCACTTGTGTTCCTCTCAGAGTTTATGGCTTTGCAATGATGA
TCGACGTGGAAGTGAATTCCTCGTTTCGAATAATTAGTTGTTTTTTGATCTTCTCAAGTTGTCGTTAAAA
GTCGTTAAAATCAAAAGCTTGTCAATTGGAACCAGTCGCAATTATGAAAGTAAGCTAATAATGATGATAA
AAAAAAAGGTTTAAGACAGGGCAGCTTCCTTCTGTTTATATATTGCTGTCAAGTAGGGGTTAGAACAGTT
AAATTTTGATCATGAACGTTAGGCTATCAGCAGTATTCCCACCAGAATCTTGGAAGCATACAATGTGGAG
ACAATGCATAATCATCCAAAAAGCGGGTGTTTCCCCATTTGCGTTTCGGCACAGGTGCACCGGGGTTCAG
AAGCGATAGAGAGACTGCGCTAAGCATTAATGAGATTATTTTTGAGCATTCGTCAATCAATACCAAACAA
GACAAACGGTATGCCGACTTTTGGAAGTTTCTTTTTGACCAACTGGCCGTTAGCATTTCAACGAACCAAA
CTTAGTTCATCTTGGATGAGATCACGCTTTTGTCATATTAGGTTCCAAGACAGCGTTTAAACTGTCAGTT
TTGGGCCATTTGGGGAACATGAAACTATTTGACCCCACACTCAGAAAGCCCTCATCTGGA
